>Addgene plasmid #198634 | pBad-HaloGFP-Na0.5 | addgene full sequence | sequence record 389852 | Addgene NGS Result
CGCCATTCAGAGAAGAAACCAATTGTCCATATTGCATCAGACATTGCCGTCACTGCGTCTTTTACTGGCT
CTTCTCGCTAACCAAACCGGTAACCCCGCTTATTAAAAGCATTCTGTAACAAAGCGGGACCAAAGCCATG
ACAAAAACGCGTAACAAAAGTGTCTATAATCACGGCAGAAAAGTCCACATTGATTATTTGCACGGCGTCA
CACTTTGCTATGCCATAGCATTTTTATCCATAAGATTAGCGGATCCTACCTGACGCTTTTTATCGCAACT
CTCTACTGTTTCTCCATACCCGTTTTTTGGGCTAACAGGAGGAATTAACCATGGGGGGTTCTCATCATCA
TCATCATCATGGTATGGCTAGCATGACTGGTGGACAGCAAATGGGTCGGGATCTGTACGACGATGACGAT
AAGGATCCGAGCTCGAGAATGACAGAAATCGGTACTGGCTTTCCATTCGACCCCCATTATGTGGAAGTCC
TGGGCGCGCGCATGCACTACGTCGATGTTGGTCCGCGCGATGGCATCCCTGTGCTGTTCCTGCATGGTAA
CCCAACCTCCTCCTACGTGTGGCGCAACATCATCCCGCATGTCGCACCGACCCATCGCTGCATTGCTCCA
GACCTGATCGGTATGGGCAAATCCGACAAACCAGACCTGGGTTATTTCTTCGACGACCACGTCCGCTTCA
TGGATGCCTTCATCGAAGCCCTGGGTCTGGAAGAGGTCGTCCTGGTCATTCACGACTGGGGCTCCGCTCT
GGGTTTCCACTGGGCCAAGCGCAATCCAGAGCGCGTCAAAGGTATTGCATTTATGGAGTTCATCCGCCCT
ATCCCGACCTGGGACGAATGGCCGGGGGAGAACGTCTATATCAAGGCCGACAAGCAGAAGAACGGCATCA
AGGCGAACTTCAAGATCCGCCACAACATCGAGGACGGCGGCGTGCAGCTCGCCTACCACTACCAGCAGAA
CACCCCCATCGGCGACGGCCCCGTGCTGCTGCCCGACAACCACTCCCTGAGCGTCCAGTCCAAACTTTCG
AAAGACCCCAATGAGAAGCGCGATCACATGGTCCTGCTGGAGTTCGTGACCGCCGCCGGGATCACTCTCG
GCATGGACGAGCTGTACAAGGGCGGTACCGGAGGGAGCATGGTGAGCAAGGGCGGGGAGCTGTTCACCGG
GGTGGTGCCCATCCTGGTCGAGCTGGACGGCGACGTAAACGGCCACAAGTTCAGCGTGTCCGGCGAGGGT
GAGGGCGATGCCACCTACGGCAAGCTGACCCTGAAGTTCATCTGCACCACCGGCAAGCTGCCCGTGCCCT
GGCCCACCCTCGTGACCACCCTGACCTACGGCGTGCAGTGCTTCAGCCGCTACCCCGACCACATGAAGCA
GCACGACTTCTTCAAGTCCGCCATGCCCGAAGGCTACATCCAGGAGCGCACCATCCTCTTCAAGGGCGAC
GGCAACTACAAGACCCGCGCCGAGGTGAAGTTCGAGGGCGACACCCTGGTGAACCGCATCGAGCTGAAGG
GCGTCGACTTCAAGGAGGACGGCAACATCCTGGGGCATAAGCTGGAGTACAACCTTGGCGCCCGCGGGAC
CTTCCAGGCCTTCCGCACCACCGACGTCGGCCGCAAGCTGATCATCGATCAGAACGTTTTTATCGAGGGT
ACGCTGCCGATGGGTGTCGTCCGCCTGCTGACTGAAGTCGAGATGGACCATTACCGCGAGCCGTTCCTGA
ATCCTGTTGACCGCGAGCCACTGTGGCGCTTCCCAAACGAGCTGCCAATCGCCGGTGAGCCAGCGAACAT
CGTCGCGCTGGTCGAAGAATACATGGACTGGCTGCACCAGTCCCCTGTCCCGAAGCTGCTGTTCTGGGGC
ACCCCAGGCGTTCTGATCCCACCGGCCGAAGCCGCTCGCCTGGCCAAAAGCCTGCCTAACTGCAAGGCTG
TGGACATCGGCCCGGGTCTGAATCTGCTGCAAGAAGACAACCCGGACCTGATCGGCAGCGAGATCGCGCG
CTGGCTGTCGACGCTCGGGATTTCCGGCTGAAAGCTTGGCTGTTTTGGCGGATGAGAGAAGATTTTCAGC
CTGATACAGATTAAATCAGAACGCAGAAGCGGTCTGATAAAACAGAATTTGCCTGGCGGCAGTAGCGCGG
TGGTCCCACCTGACCCCATGCCGAACTCAGAAGTGAAACGCCGTAGCGCCGATGGTAGTGTGGGGTCTCC
CCATGCGAGAGTAGGGAACTGCCAGGCATCAAATAAAACGAAAGGCTCAGTCGAAAGACTGGGCCTTTCG
TTTTATCTGTTGTTTGTCGGTGAACGCTCTCCTGAGTAGGACAAATCCGCCGGGAGCGGATTTGAACGTT
GCGAAGCAACGGCCCGGAGGGTGGCGGGCAGGACGCCCGCCATAAACTGCCAGGCATCAAATTAAGCAGA
AGGCCATCCTGACGGATGGCCTTTTTGCGTTTCTACAAACTCTTTTGTTTATTTTTCTAAATACATTCAA
ATATGTATCCGCTCATGAGACAATAACCCTGATAAATGCTTCAATAATATTGAAAAAGGAAGAGTATGAG
TATTCAACATTTCCGTGTCGCCCTTATTCCCTTTTTTGCGGCATTTTGCCTTCCTGTTTTTGCTCACCCA
GAAACGCTGGTGAAAGTAAAAGATGCTGAAGATCAGTTGGGTGCACGAGTGGGTTACATCGAACTGGATC
TCAACAGCGGTAAGATCCTTGAGAGTTTTCGCCCCGAAGAACGTTTTCCAATGATGAGCACTTTTAAAGT
TCTGCTATGTGGCGCGGTATTATCCCGTGTTGACGCCGGGCAAGAGCAACTCGGTCGCCGCATACACTAT
TCTCAGAATGACTTGGTTGAGTACTCACCAGTCACAGAAAAGCATCTTACGGATGGCATGACAGTAAGAG
AATTATGCAGTGCTGCCATAACCATGAGTGATAACACTGCGGCCAACTTACTTCTGACAACGATCGGAGG
ACCGAAGGAGCTAACCGCTTTTTTGCACAACATGGGGGATCATGTAACTCGCCTTGATCGTTGGGAACCG
GAGCTGAATGAAGCCATACCAAACGACGAGCGTGACACCACGATGCCTGTAGCAATGGCAACAACGTTGC
GCAAACTATTAACTGGCGAACTACTTACTCTAGCTTCCCGGCAACAATTAATAGACTGGATGGAGGCGGA
TAAAGTTGCAGGACCACTTCTGCGCTCGGCCCTTCCGGCTGGCTGGTTTATTGCTGATAAATCTGGAGCC
GGTGAGCGTGGGTCTCGCGGTATCATTGCAGCACTGGGGCCAGATGGTAAGCCCTCCCGTATCGTAGTTA
TCTACACGACGGGGAGTCAGGCAACTATGGATGAACGAAATAGACAGATCGCTGAGATAGGTGCCTCACT
GATTAAGCATTGGTAACTGTCAGACCAAGTTTACTCATATATACTTTAGATTGATTTAAAACTTCATTTT
TAATTTAAAAGGATCTAGGTGAAGATCCTTTTTGATAATCTCATGACCAAAATCCCTTAACGTGAGTTTT
CGTTCCACTGAGCGTCAGACCCCGTAGAAAAGATCAAAGGATCTTCTTGAGATCCTTTTTTTCTGCGCGT
AATCTGCTGCTTGCAAACAAAACAACCACCGCTACCAGCGGTGGTTTGTTTGCCGGATCAAGAGCTACCA
ACTCTTTTTCCGAAGGTAACTGGCTTCAGCAGAGCGCAGATACCAAATACTGTCCTTCTAGTGTAGCCGT
AGTTAGGCCACCACTTCAAGAACTCTGTAGCACCGCCTACATACCTCGCTCTGCTAATCCTGTTACCAGT
GGCTGCTGCCAGTGGCGATAAGTCGTGTCTTACCGGGTTGGACTCAAGACGATAGTTACCGGATAAGGCG
CAGCGGTCGGGCTGAACGGGGGGTTCGTGCACACAGCCCAGCTTGGAGCGAACGACCTACACCGAACTGA
GATACCTACAGCGTGAGCTATGAGAAAGCGCCACGCTTCCCGAAGGGAGAAAGGCGGACAGGTATCCGGT
AAGCGGCAGGGTCGGAACAGGAGAGCGCACGAGGGAGCTTCCAGGGGGAAACGCCTGGTATCTTTATAGT
CCTGTCGGGTTTCGCCACCTCTGACTTGAGCGTCGATTTTTGTGATGCTCGTCAGGGGGGCGGAGCCTAT
GGAAAAACGCCAGCAACGCGGCCTTTTTACGGTTCCTGGCCTTTTGCTGGCCTTTTGCTCACATGTTCTT
TCCTGCGTTATCCCCTGATTCTGTGGATAACCGTATTACCGCCTTTGAGTGAGCTGATACCGCTCGCCGC
AGCCGAACGACCGAGCGCAGCGAGTCAGTGAGCGAGGAAGCGGAAGAGCGCCTGATGCGGTATTTTCTCC
TTACGCATCTGTGCGGTATTTCACACCGCATATGGTGCACTCTCAGTACAATCTGCTCTGATGCCGCATA
GTTAAGCCAGTATACACTCCGCTATCGCTACGTGACTGGGTCATGGCTGCGCCCCGACACCCGCCAACAC
CCGCTGACGCGCCCTGACGGGCTTGTCTGCTCCCGGCATCCGCTTACAGACAAGCTGTGACCGTCTCCGG
GAGCTGCATGTGTCAGAGGTTTTCACCGTCATCACCGAAACGCGCGAGGCAGCAGATCAATTCGCGCGCG
AAGGCGAAGCGGCATGCATAATGTGCCTGTCAAATGGACGAAGCAGGGATTCTGCAAACCCTATGCTACT
CCGTCAAGCCGTCAATTGTCTGATTCGTTACCAATTATGACAACTTGACGGCTACATCATTCACTTTTTC
TTCACAACCGGCACGGAACTCGCTCGGGCTGGCCCCGGTGCATTTTTTAAATACCCGCGAGAAATAGAGT
TGATCGTCAAAACCAACATTGCGACCGACGGTGGCGATAGGCATCCGGGTGGTGCTCAAAAGCAGCTTCG
CCTGGCTGATACGTTGGTCCTCGCGCCAGCTTAAGACGCTAATCCCTAACTGCTGGCGGAAAAGATGTGA
CAGACGCGACGGCGACAAGCAAACATGCTGTGCGACGCTGGCGATATCAAAATTGCTGTCTGCCAGGTGA
TCGCTGATGTACTGACAAGCCTCGCGTACCCGATTATCCATCGGTGGATGGAGCGACTCGTTAATCGCTT
CCATGCGCCGCAGTAACAATTGCTCAAGCAGATTTATCGCCAGCAGCTCCGAATAGCGCCCTTCCCCTTG
CCCGGCGTTAATGATTTGCCCAAACAGGTCGCTGAAATGCGGCTGGTGCGCTTCATCCGGGCGAAAGAAC
CCCGTATTGGCAAATATTGACGGCCAGTTAAGCCATTCATGCCAGTAGGCGCGCGGACGAAAGTAAACCC
ACTGGTGATACCATTCGCGAGCCTCCGGATGACGACCGTAGTGATGAATCTCTCCTGGCGGGAACAGCAA
AATATCACCCGGTCGGCAAACAAATTCTCGTCCCTGATTTTTCACCACCCCCTGACCGCGAATGGTGAGA
TTGAGAATATAACCTTTCATTCCCAGCGGTCGGTCGATAAAAAAATCGAGATAACCGTTGGCCTCAATCG
GCGTTAAACCCGCCACCAGATGGGCATTAAACGAGTATCCCGGCAGCAGGGGATCATTTTGCGCTTCAGC
CATACTTTTCATACTCC
Features (pLannotate 1.2.2; 16 found; start..end, strand, type, name):
     13..297     +  promoter       araBAD promoter: araBAD; promoter of the L-arabinose operon of E. coli; the araC regulatory gene is transcribed in the opposite direction (Guzman et al., 1995)
    343..363     +  CDS            capTEV™ (fragment): composite tag for in vivo biotinylation, TEV protease cleavage, and 6xHis tagging
    364..396     +  CDS            T7 tag (gene 10 leader): leader peptide from bacteriophage T7 gene 10 promotes efficient translation in E. coli
    400..423     +  CDS            Xpress™ tag: Xpress™ epitope tag, including an enterokinase recognition and cleavage site
    443..863     +  CDS            HaloTag® (fragment): modified bacterial dehalogenase that forms covalent bonds with chloroalkane derivatives
    868..1593    +  CDS            cEGFP: cEGFP is a basic (constitutively fluorescent) green fluorescent protein published in 2008, derived from Aequorea victoria.
   1600..2058    +  CDS            HaloTag® (fragment): modified bacterial dehalogenase that forms covalent bonds with chloroalkane derivatives
   2151..2266    +  ncRNA          5S rRNA: Accession: RF00001 - 5S ribosomal RNA
   2270..2356    +  terminator     rrnB T1 terminator: Escherichia coli rrnB; transcription terminator T1 from the E. coli rrnB gene
   2448..2475    +  terminator     rrnB T2 terminator: transcription terminator T2 from the E. coli rrnB gene
   2494..2585    +  promoter       AmpR promoter: bla
   2586..3446    +  CDS            AmpR: β-lactamase; bla; confers resistance to ampicillin, carbenicillin, and related antibiotics
   3617..4205    +  rep_origin     ori: high-copy-number ColE1/pMB1/pBR322/pUC origin of replication
   4391..4531    -  misc_feature   bom: basis of mobility region from pBR322
   4633..4673    -  CDS            rop (fragment): Rop protein, which maintains plasmids at low copy number; rop
   4795..5673    -  CDS            araC: L-arabinose regulatory protein; araC
