[The description below was written by a language model from this plasmid's Addgene catalogue record and pLannotate feature annotations shown in this document.]
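Description:
pBad-HaloGFP-Na0.5 is a bacterial expression plasmid built on the Invitrogen pBAD backbone, about 5.7 kb in the sequenced record. It is propagated in E. coli through a high-copy ColE1/pUC-type origin and selected with ampicillin via the β-lactamase (AmpR) gene under its own promoter. The backbone also retains the pBR322 bom region and a short remnant of rop. The araC regulator is encoded divergently from the araBAD promoter, so the insert is repressed by default and induced with L-arabinose. Transcription ends at the rrnB T1 and T2 terminators downstream of the coding region.

The synthetic insert of roughly 1.6 kb, assembled by Gibson cloning, encodes a chemigenetic indicator scaffold. In the feature table the HaloTag dehalogenase is split into two fragments that flank a green fluorescent protein annotated as cEGFP, which indicates that the GFP is inserted within the HaloTag sequence. HaloTag bonds covalently to chloroalkane ligands, and the associated publication title describes indicators that combine synthetic chelators with GFP. The design therefore implies that a chelator-bearing ligand attached to the HaloTag portion modulates GFP fluorescence on ion binding. Upstream, the open reading frame carries the usual pBAD N-terminal leader: a short His-tag-like fragment (annotated as a capTEV fragment), the T7 gene 10 leader and the Xpress epitope with its enterokinase site, which are useful for purification and detection.

The catalogue purpose calls this a green fluorescent Ca2+ indicator, whereas the "Na" in the construct name may point to a sodium-sensing variant. The record does not resolve this discrepancy. The plasmid is intended for arabinose-induced production of the indicator protein in bacteria.
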