Addgene plasmid #198634: pBad-HaloGFP-Na0.5
Purpose: Green fluorescent Ca2+ ion indicator for bacterial expression.
Depositing lab: Robert Campbell. Depositing organization: The University of Tokyo. Publication: Chemigenetic indicators based on synthetic chelators and green fluorescent protein. Zhu W, Takeuchi S, Imai S, Terada T, Ueda T, Nasu Y, Terai T, Campbell RE. Nat Chem Biol. 2023 Jan;19(1):38-44. doi: 10.1038/s41589-022-01134-z. Epub 2022 Sep 22. PubMed 36138142.
Backbone
  Vector backbone: PBad
  Backbone manufacturer: Invitrogen
  Backbone size w/o insert (bp): 4000
  Vector type: Bacterial Expression
Growth in bacteria
  Bacterial resistance: Ampicillin, 100 μg/mL
  Growth temperature: 37°C
  Growth strain: DH5alpha
  Copy number: High Copy
Gene/Insert
  Gene/Insert name: HaloGFP-Na0.5
  Species: Synthetic
  Insert size (bp): 1620
  Promoter: araBAD promoter
  Cloning method: Gibson Cloning
  Sequencing primers: 5′ pBAD forward; 3′ pBAD Reverse
Terms and licenses: Academic/Nonprofit Terms; Industry Terms: Not Available to Industry
How to cite: pBad-HaloGFP-Na0.5 was a gift from Robert Campbell (Addgene plasmid # 198634 ; http://n2t.net/addgene:198634 ; RRID:Addgene_198634)
